Addgene plasmid #66927: pcDNA3 HA-humanTRAF3 (1098)
Purpose: Mammalian Expression of TRAF3
Depositing lab: Michael Karin. Depositing organization: University of California, San Diego (UCSD).
Backbone
  Vector backbone: pcDNA3
  Vector type: Mammalian Expression
  Selectable markers: Neomycin (select with G418)
Growth in bacteria
  Bacterial resistance: Ampicillin, 100 μg/mL
  Growth temperature: 37°C
  Growth strain: DH5alpha
  Copy number: High Copy
Gene/Insert
  Gene/Insert name: TRAF3
  Species: H. sapiens (human)
  Entrez Gene: TRAF3 (a.k.a. CAP-1, CAP1, CD40bp, CRAF1, IIAE5, LAP1, RNF118)
  Promoter: CMV
  Tag / fusion protein: HA (N terminal on insert)
  Cloning method: Unknown
  Sequencing primers: 5′ CMV-F; 3′ BGH-rev
Terms and licenses: Academic/Nonprofit Terms; Industry Terms: Not Available to Industry
How to cite: pcDNA3 HA-humanTRAF3 (1098) was a gift from Michael Karin (Addgene plasmid # 66927 ; http://n2t.net/addgene:66927 ; RRID:Addgene_66927)
