[The description below was written by a language model from this plasmid's Addgene catalogue record and pLannotate feature annotations shown in this document.]
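Description:
pcDNA3 HA-humanTRAF3 (1098) is a mammalian expression plasmid of about 7.1 kb, built on the pcDNA3 backbone, that drives production of human TRAF3 (TNF receptor-associated factor 3) carrying an N-terminal HA epitope tag. It is maintained in E. coli through a high-copy ColE1/pUC-type origin and selected with ampicillin via the β-lactamase gene. An f1 origin is also present, which in principle allows single-stranded DNA production. For mammalian cells, an SV40 enhancer/early promoter drives the neomycin phosphotransferase gene, followed by an SV40 polyadenylation signal, so stable transfectants can be selected with G418.

The expression cassette consists of the human cytomegalovirus immediate early enhancer and promoter, the TRAF3 coding sequence, and the bovine growth hormone polyadenylation signal. T7 and SP6 phage promoters flank the insert, as is standard for pcDNA3, and could support in vitro transcription. The HA tag is recorded in the catalogue entry but is not separately annotated in the feature table; it presumably lies in the short interval between the T7 promoter and the annotated TRAF3 open reading frame. Small annotated fragments (a truncated HIV-1 LTR segment, ble, lacI, bom, and lac promoter/operator elements) appear to be backbone remnants or short sequence-similarity matches rather than functional parts. The cloning method is not recorded.

TRAF3 is an adaptor and component of E3 ubiquitin ligase complexes that regulates NF-κB and MAP kinase activation, B-cell survival, and cytokine, interferon and antiviral responses. The construct suits transient or stable overexpression of TRAF3 in mammalian cells, with the HA tag enabling detection or immunoprecipitation by anti-HA antibodies in signalling and protein interaction studies.
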