Features (pLannotate 1.2.2; 21 found; start..end, strand, type, name):
    178..557     +  enhancer       CMV enhancer: human cytomegalovirus immediate early enhancer
    558..761     +  promoter       CMV promoter: human cytomegalovirus (CMV) immediate early promoter
    757..790     +  LTR            5' LTR (truncated) (fragment): truncated 5' long terminal repeat (LTR) from HIV-1
    806..824     +  promoter       T7 promoter: promoter for bacteriophage T7 RNA polymerase
    895..2523    +  CDS            TRAF3: TRAF3_HUMAN - Also known as CAP1, CRAF1. Experimental evidence at protein level: Swiss-Prot protein existence level 1. Regulates pathways leading to the activation of NF-kappa-B and MAP kinases, and plays a central role in the regulation of B-cell survival. Part of signaling pathways leading to the production of cytokines and interferon. Required for normal antibody isotype switching from IgM to IgG. Plays a role T-cell dependent immune responses. Plays a role in the regulation of antiviral responses. Is an essential constituent of several E3 ubiquitin-protein ligase complexes. May have E3 ubi
   2554..2572    -  promoter       SP6 promoter: promoter for bacteriophage SP6 RNA polymerase
   2598..2822    +  polyA_signal   bGH poly(A) signal: bovine growth hormone polyadenylation signal
   2826..2847    +  promoter       SV40 promoter (fragment): SV40 enhancer and early promoter
   2868..3296    +  rep_origin     f1 ori (sequence partly withheld): f1 bacteriophage origin of replication; arrow indicates direction of (+) strand synthesis
   3310..3639    +  promoter       SV40 promoter: SV40 enhancer and early promoter
   3706..4497    +  CDS            neo: KKA2_KLEPN - Also known as kan, nptII. Experimental evidence at protein level: Swiss-Prot protein existence level 1. Resistance to kanamycin, neomycin, paromomycin, ribostamycin, butirosin and gentamicin B. From Klebsiella pneumoniae.
   4521..4679    +  CDS            ble (fragment): BLE_KLEPN - Experimental evidence at protein level: Swiss-Prot protein existence level 1. Binding protein with a strong affinity to the bleomycin family of antibiotics. Binds to CL990; an antimitotic-antibiotic compound. From Klebsiella pneumoniae.
   4674..4795    +  polyA_signal   SV40 poly(A) signal: SV40 polyadenylation signal
   4868..4884    -  protein_bind   lac operator: The lac repressor binds to the lac operator to inhibit transcription in E. coli. This inhibition can be relieved by adding lactose or isopropyl-β-D-thiogalactopyranoside (IPTG). lac repressor encoded by lacI
   4892..4922    -  promoter       lac promoter: promoter for the E. coli lac operon
   4937..4958    -  protein_bind   CAP binding site: CAP binding activates transcription in the presence of cAMP. E. coli catabolite activator protein
   4971..5063    -  CDS            lacI (fragment): lac repressor; lacI; The lac repressor binds to the lac operator to inhibit transcription in E. coli. This inhibition can be relieved by adding lactose or isopropyl-β-D-thiogalactopyranoside (IPTG).
   5246..5834    -  rep_origin     ori: high-copy-number ColE1/pMB1/pBR322/pUC origin of replication
   6005..6865    -  CDS            AmpR: β-lactamase; bla; confers resistance to ampicillin, carbenicillin, and related antibiotics
   6866..6970    -  promoter       AmpR promoter: bla
   7029..23      -  misc_feature   bom (fragment) (across the origin): basis of mobility region from pBR322
>Addgene plasmid #66927 | pcDNA3 HA-humanTRAF3 (1098) | addgene full sequence | sequence record 190154 | Addgene NGS Result
ATGCCGCATAGTTAAGCCAGTATCTGCTCCCTGCTTGTGTGTTGGAGGTCGCTGAGTAGTGCGCGAGCAA
AATTTAAGCTACAACAAGGCAAGGCTTGACCGACAATTGCATGAAGAATCTGCTTAGGGTTAGGCGTTTT
GCGCTGCTTCGCGATGTACGGGCCAGATATACGCGTTGACATTGATTATTGACTAGTTATTAATAGTAAT
CAATTACGGGGTCATTAGTTCATAGCCCATATATGGAGTTCCGCGTTACATAACTTACGGTAAATGGCCC
GCCTGGCTGACCGCCCAACGACCCCCGCCCATTGACGTCAATAATGACGTATGTTCCCATAGTAACGCCA
ATAGGGACTTTCCATTGACGTCAATGGGTGGAGTATTTACGGTAAACTGCCCACTTGGCAGTACATCAAG
TGTATCATATGCCAAGTACGCCCCCTATTGACGTCAATGACGGTAAATGGCCCGCCTGGCATTATGCCCA
GTACATGACCTTATGGGACTTTCCTACTTGGCAGTACATCTACGTATTAGTCATCGCTATTACCATGGTG
ATGCGGTTTTGGCAGTACATCAATGGGCGTGGATAGCGGTTTGACTCACGGGGATTTCCAAGTCTCCACC
CCATTGACGTCAATGGGAGTTTGTTTTGGCACCAAAATCAACGGGACTTTCCAAAATGTCGTAACAACTC
CGCCCCATTGACGCAAATGGGCGGTAGGCGTGTACGGTGGGAGGTCTATATAAGCAGAGCTCTCTGGCTA
ACTAGAGAACCCACTGCTTACTGGCTTATCGAAATTAATACGACTCACTATAGGGAGACCCAAGCTTGGT
ACCGAGCTCGGATCCACCATGTACCCCTACGACGTGCCCGACTACGCCGAATTCATGGAGTCGAGTAAAA
AGATGGACTCTCCTGGCGCGCTGCAGACTAACCCGCCGCTAAAGCTGCACACTGACCGCAGTGCTGGGAC
GCCAGTTTTTGTCCCTGAACAAGGAGGTTACAAGGAAAAGTTTGTGAAGACCGTGGAGGACAAGTACAAG
TGTGAGAAGTGCCACCTGGTGCTGTGCAGCCCGAAGCAGACCGAGTGTGGGCACCGCTTCTGCGAGAGCT
GCATGGCGGCCCTGCTGAGCTCTTCAAGTCCAAAATGTACAGCGTGTCAAGAGAGCATCGTTAAAGATAA
GGTGTTTAAGGATAATTGCTGCAAGAGAGAAATTCTGGCTCTTCAGATCTATTGTCGGAATGAAAGCAGA
GGTTGTGCAGAGCAGTTAATGCTGGGACATCTGCTGGTGCATTTAAAAAATGATTGCCATTTTGAAGAAC
TTCCATGTGTGCGTCCTGACTGCAAAGAAAAGGTCTTGAGGAAAGACCTGCGAGACCACGTGGAGAAGGC
GTGTAAATACCGGGAAGCCACATGCAGCCACTGCAAGAGTCAGGTTCCGATGATCGCGCTGCAGAAACAC
GAAGACACCGACTGTCCCTGCGTGGTGGTGTCCTGCCCTCACAAGTGCAGCGTCCAGACTCTCCTGAGGA
GCGAGGGGACAAACCAGCAGATCAAGGCCCACGAGGCCAGCTCCGCCGTGCAGCACGTCAACCTGCTGAA
GGAGTGGAGCAACTCGCTCGAAAAGAAGGTTTCCTTGTTGCAGAATGAAAGTGTAGAAAAAAACAAGAGC
ATACAAAGTTTGCACAATCAGATATGTAGCTTTGAAATTGAAATTGAGAGACAAAAGGAAATGCTTCGAA
ATAATGAATCCAAAATCCTTCATTTACAGCGAGTGATAGACAGCCAAGCAGAGAAACTGAAGGAGCTTGA
CAAGGAGATCCGGCCCTTCCGGCAGAACTGGGAGGAAGCAGACAGCATGAAGAGCAGCGTGGAGTCCCTC
CAGAACCGCGTGACCGAGCTGGAGAGCGTGGACAAGAGCGCGGGGCAAGTGGCTCGGAACACAGGCCTGC
TGGAGTCCCAGCTGAGCCGGCATGACCAGATGCTGAGTGTGCACGACATCCGCCTAGCCGACATGGACCT
GCGCTTCCAGGTCCTGGAGACCGCCAGCTACAATGGAGTGCTCATCTGGAAGATTCGCGACTACAAGCGG
CGGAAGCAGGAGGCCGTCATGGGGAAGACCCTGTCCCTTTACAGCCAGCCTTTCTACACTGGTTACTTTG
GCTATAAGATGTGTGCCAGGGTCTACCTGAACGGGGACGGGATGGGGAAGGGGACGCACTTGTCGCTGTT
TTTTGTCATCATGCGTGGAGAATATGATGCCCTGCTTCCTTGGCCGTTTAAGCAGAAAGTGACACTCATG
CTGATGGATCAGGGGTCCTCTCGACGTCATTTGGGAGATGCATTCAAGCCCGACCCCAACAGCAGCAGCT
TCAAGAAGCCCACTGGAGAGATGAATATCGCCTCTGGCTGCCCAGTCTTTGTGGCCCAAACTGTTCTAGA
AAATGGGACATATATTAAAGATGATACAATTTTTATTAAAGTCATAGTGGATACTTCGGATCTGCCCGAT
CCCTGACTCGAGCATGCATCTAGAGGGCCCTATTCTATAGTGTCACCTAAATGCTAGAGCTCGCTGATCA
GCCTCGACTGTGCCTTCTAGTTGCCAGCCATCTGTTGTTTGCCCCTCCCCCGTGCCTTCCTTGACCCTGG
AAGGTGCCACTCCCACTGTCCTTTCCTAATAAAATGAGGAAATTGCATCGCATTGTCTGAGTAGGTGTCA
TTCTATTCTGGGGGGTGGGGTGGGGCAGGACAGCAAGGGGGAGGATTGGGAAGACAATAGCAGGCATGCT
GGGGATGCGGTGGGCTCTATGGCTTCTGAGGCGGAAAGAACCAGCTGGGGCTCTAGGGGGTATCCCC
[124 nt withheld, positions 2868-2991]
C
[91 nt withheld, positions 2993-3083]
A
[49 nt withheld, positions 3085-3133]
CCTTTGACGTTGGAGTCCACGTTCTTT
[37 nt withheld, positions 3161-3197]
ACCCTATCTCGGTCTATTCTTTTGATTTATAAGGGATTTTGCCGATTTCGGCCTATTGGTTAAAAAATGA
GCTGATTTAACAAAAATTTAACGCGAATTAATTCTGTGGAATGTGTGTCAGTTAGGGTGTGGAAAGTCCC
CAGGCTCCCCAGCAGGCAGAAGTATGCAAAGCATGCATCTCAATTAGTCAGCAACCAGGTGTGGAAAGTC
CCCAGGCTCCCCAGCAGGCAGAAGTATGCAAAGCATGCATCTCAATTAGTCAGCAACCATAGTCCCGCCC
CTAACTCCGCCCATCCCGCCCCTAACTCCGCCCAGTTCCGCCCATTCTCCGCCCCATGGCTGACTAATTT
TTTTTATTTATGCAGAGGCCGAGGCCGCCTCTGCCTCTGAGCTATTCCAGAAGTAGTGAGGAGGCTTTTT
TGGAGGCCTAGGCTTTTGCAAAAAGCTCCCGGGAGCTTGTATATCCATTTTCGGATCTGATCAAGAGACA
GGATGAGGATCGTTTCGCATGATTGAACAAGATGGATTGCACGCAGGTTCTCCGGCCGCTTGGGTGGAGA
GGCTATTCGGCTATGACTGGGCACAACAGACAATCGGCTGCTCTGATGCCGCCGTGTTCCGGCTGTCAGC
GCAGGGGCGCCCGGTTCTTTTTGTCAAGACCGACCTGTCCGGTGCCCTGAATGAACTGCAGGACGAGGCA
GCGCGGCTATCGTGGCTGGCCACGACGGGCGTTCCTTGCGCAGCTGTGCTCGACGTTGTCACTGAAGCGG
GAAGGGACTGGCTGCTATTGGGCGAAGTGCCGGGGCAGGATCTCCTGTCATCTCACCTTGCTCCTGCCGA
GAAAGTATCCATCATGGCTGATGCAATGCGGCGGCTGCATACGCTTGATCCGGCTACCTGCCCATTCGAC
CACCAAGCGAAACATCGCATCGAGCGAGCACGTACTCGGATGGAAGCCGGTCTTGTCGATCAGGATGATC
TGGACGAAGAGCATCAGGGGCTCGCGCCAGCCGAACTGTTCGCCAGGCTCAAGGCGCGCATGCCCGACGG
CGAGGATCTCGTCGTGACCCATGGCGATGCCTGCTTGCCGAATATCATGGTGGAAAATGGCCGCTTTTCT
GGATTCATCGACTGTGGCCGGCTGGGTGTGGCGGACCGCTATCAGGACATAGCGTTGGCTACCCGTGATA
TTGCTGAAGAGCTTGGCGGCGAATGGGCTGACCGCTTCCTCGTGCTTTACGGTATCGCCGCTCCCGATTC
GCAGCGCATCGCCTTCTATCGCCTTCTTGACGAGTTCTTCTGAGCGGGACTCTGGGGTTCGAAATGACCG
ACCAAGCGACGCCCAACCTGCCATCACGAGATTTCGATTCCACCGCCGCCTTCTATGAAAGGTTGGGCTT
CGGAATCGTTTTCCGGGACGCCGGCTGGATGATCCTCCAGCGCGGGGATCTCATGCTGGAGTTCTTCGCC
CACCCCAACTTGTTTATTGCAGCTTATAATGGTTACAAATAAAGCAATAGCATCACAAATTTCACAAATA
AAGCATTTTTTTCACTGCATTCTAGTTGTGGTTTGTCCAAACTCATCAATGTATCTTATCATGTCTGTAT
ACCGTCGACCTCTAGCTAGAGCTTGGCGTAATCATGGTCATAGCTGTTTCCTGTGTGAAATTGTTATCCG
CTCACAATTCCACACAACATACGAGCCGGAAGCATAAAGTGTAAAGCCTGGGGTGCCTAATGAGTGAGCT
AACTCACATTAATTGCGTTGCGCTCACTGCCCGCTTTCCAGTCGGGAAACCTGTCGTGCCAGCTGCATTA
ATGAATCGGCCAACGCGCGGGGAGAGGCGGTTTGCGTATTGGGCGCTCTTCCGCTTCCTCGCTCACTGAC
TCGCTGCGCTCGGTCGTTCGGCTGCGGCGAGCGGTATCAGCTCACTCAAAGGCGGTAATACGGTTATCCA
CAGAATCAGGGGATAACGCAGGAAAGAACATGTGAGCAAAAGGCCAGCAAAAGGCCAGGAACCGTAAAAA
GGCCGCGTTGCTGGCGTTTTTCCATAGGCTCCGCCCCCCTGACGAGCATCACAAAAATCGACGCTCAAGT
CAGAGGTGGCGAAACCCGACAGGACTATAAAGATACCAGGCGTTTCCCCCTGGAAGCTCCCTCGTGCGCT
CTCCTGTTCCGACCCTGCCGCTTACCGGATACCTGTCCGCCTTTCTCCCTTCGGGAAGCGTGGCGCTTTC
TCATAGCTCACGCTGTAGGTATCTCAGTTCGGTGTAGGTCGTTCGCTCCAAGCTGGGCTGTGTGCACGAA
CCCCCCGTTCAGCCCGACCGCTGCGCCTTATCCGGTAACTATCGTCTTGAGTCCAACCCGGTAAGACACG
ACTTATCGCCACTGGCAGCAGCCACTGGTAACAGGATTAGCAGAGCGAGGTATGTAGGCGGTGCTACAGA
GTTCTTGAAGTGGTGGCCTAACTACGGCTACACTAGAAGAACAGTATTTGGTATCTGCGCTCTGCTGAAG
CCAGTTACCTTCGGAAAAAGAGTTGGTAGCTCTTGATCCGGCAAACAAACCACCGCTGGTAGCGGTGGTT
TTTTTGTTTGCAAGCAGCAGATTACGCGCAGAAAAAAAGGATCTCAAGAAGATCCTTTGATCTTTTCTAC
GGGGTCTGACGCTCAGTGGAACGAAAACTCACGTTAAGGGATTTTGGTCATGAGATTATCAAAAAGGATC
TTCACCTAGATCCTTTTAAATTAAAAATGAAGTTTTAAATCAATCTAAAGTATATATGAGTAAACTTGGT
CTGACAGTTACCAATGCTTAATCAGTGAGGCACCTATCTCAGCGATCTGTCTATTTCGTTCATCCATAGT
TGCCTGACTCCCCGTCGTGTAGATAACTACGATACGGGAGGGCTTACCATCTGGCCCCAGTGCTGCAATG
ATACCGCGAGACCCACGCTCACCGGCTCCAGATTTATCAGCAATAAACCAGCCAGCCGGAAGGGCCGAGC
GCAGAAGTGGTCCTGCAACTTTATCCGCCTCCATCCAGTCTATTAATTGTTGCCGGGAAGCTAGAGTAAG
TAGTTCGCCAGTTAATAGTTTGCGCAACGTTGTTGCCATTGCTACAGGCATCGTGGTGTCACGCTCGTCG
TTTGGTATGGCTTCATTCAGCTCCGGTTCCCAACGATCAAGGCGAGTTACATGATCCCCCATGTTGTGCA
AAAAAGCGGTTAGCTCCTTCGGTCCTCCGATCGTTGTCAGAAGTAAGTTGGCCGCAGTGTTATCACTCAT
GGTTATGGCAGCACTGCATAATTCTCTTACTGTCATGCCATCCGTAAGATGCTTTTCTGTGACTGGTGAG
TACTCAACCAAGTCATTCTGAGAATAGTGTATGCGGCGACCGAGTTGCTCTTGCCCGGCGTCAATACGGG
ATAATACCGCGCCACATAGCAGAACTTTAAAAGTGCTCATCATTGGAAAACGTTCTTCGGGGCGAAAACT
CTCAAGGATCTTACCGCTGTTGAGATCCAGTTCGATGTAACCCACTCGTGCACCCAACTGATCTTCAGCA
TCTTTTACTTTCACCAGCGTTTCTGGGTGAGCAAAAACAGGAAGGCAAAATGCCGCAAAAAAGGGAATAA
GGGCGACACGGAAATGTTGAATACTCATACTCTTCCTTTTTCAATATTATTGAAGCATTTATCAGGGTTA
TTGTCTCATGAGCGGATACATATTTGAATGTATTTAGAAAAATAAACAAATAGGGGTTCCGCGCACATTT
CCCCGAAAAGTGCCACCTGACGTCGACGGATCGGGAGATCTCCCGATCCCCTATGGTGCACTCTCAGTAC
AATCTGCTCTG
